Addgene plasmid #157994: pSFFV_CloGFP(1-10)
Purpose: Lentiviral vector of constitutive expression of CloGFP(1-10)
Depositing lab: Bo Huang. Depositing organization: University of California, San Francisco (UCSF). Publication: Improved yellow-green split fluorescent proteins for protein labeling and signal amplification. Zhou S, Feng S, Brown D, Huang B. PLoS One. 2020 Nov 23;15(11):e0242592. doi: 10.1371/journal.pone.0242592. eCollection 2020. PubMed 33227014.
Backbone
  Vector backbone: pHR-SFFV
  Backbone size w/o insert (bp): 9000
  Total vector size (bp): 9643
  Vector type: Mammalian Expression, Lentiviral
Growth in bacteria
  Bacterial resistance: Ampicillin, 100 μg/mL
  Growth temperature: 37°C
  Growth strain: NEB Stable
  Copy number: High Copy
Gene/Insert
  Gene/Insert name: CloGFP(1-10)
  Species: Synthetic
  Insert size (bp): 642
  Mutation: G32Q, F46L, K101R, S202L
  Promoter: SFFV
  Cloning method: Restriction Enzyme; 5′ cloning site BamHI (not destroyed); 3′ cloning site NotI (not destroyed)
  Sequencing primers: 5′ GCTTCTGCTTCCCGAGCTCTA; 3′ GCAGCGTATCCACATAGCGTA
Terms and licenses: Academic/Nonprofit Terms; Industry Terms: Not Available to Industry
How to cite: pSFFV_CloGFP(1-10) was a gift from Bo Huang (Addgene plasmid # 157994 ; http://n2t.net/addgene:157994 ; RRID:Addgene_157994)
