[The description below was written by a language model from this plasmid's Addgene catalogue record.]
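Description:
pSFFV_CloGFP(1-10) is a lentiviral transfer plasmid for mammalian expression, built on the pHR-SFFV backbone (about 9 kb without insert, roughly 9.6 kb in total). It is maintained in bacteria as a high-copy plasmid under ampicillin selection. The record lists a recombination-deficient growth strain, a common choice for lentiviral vectors because their repeated long terminal repeat sequences are prone to rearrangement. No feature table accompanies the record, so the individual lentiviral elements, the origin of replication and any mammalian selection marker are not stated.

The payload is a 642 bp synthetic open reading frame encoding CloGFP(1-10), cloned between BamHI and NotI sites that both remain intact. Expression is driven by the SFFV (spleen focus-forming virus) promoter, a strong constitutive promoter that works well in many mammalian cell types, including hematopoietic cells. The insert carries four listed substitutions: G32Q, F46L, K101R and S202L. By the usual split fluorescent protein naming, "(1-10)" denotes the large fragment comprising the first ten beta strands of the barrel. This fragment is essentially non-fluorescent alone and becomes fluorescent when complemented by a short eleventh-strand peptide fused to a protein of interest.

The stated purpose is constitutive lentiviral expression of CloGFP(1-10), in the context of work on improved yellow-green split fluorescent proteins for protein labeling and signal amplification. A typical application would be generating cell lines that stably express the large fragment. Proteins tagged with the complementary strand, singly or in tandem repeats, can then be visualised in those cells.
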