>Addgene plasmid #157994 | pSFFV_CloGFP(1-10) | addgene full sequence | sequence record 309612 | Addgene NGS Result
GTGGCGCCCGAACAGGGACTTGAAAGCGAAAGGGAAACCAGAGGAGCTCTCTCGACGCAGGACTCGGCTT
GCTGAAGCGCGCACGGCAAGAGGCGAGGGGCGGCGACTGGTGAGTACGCCAAAAATTTTGACTAGCGGAG
GCTAGAAGGAGAGAGATGGGTGCGAGAGCGTCAGTATTAAGCGGGGGAGAATTAGATCGCGATGGGAAAA
AATTCGGTTAAGGCCAGGGGGAAAGAAAAAATATAAATTAAAACATATAGTATGGGCAAGCAGGGAGCTA
GAACGATTCGCAGTTAATCCTGGCCTGTTAGAAACATCAGAAGGCTGTAGACAAATACTGGGACAGCTAC
AACCATCCCTTCAGACAGGATCAGAAGAACTTAGATCATTATATAATACAGTAGCAACCCTCTATTGTGT
GCATCAAAGGATAGAGATAAAAGACACCAAGGAAGCTTTAGACAAGATAGAGGAAGAGCAAAACAAAAGT
AAGACCACCGCACAGCAAGCGGCCGGCCGCTGATCTTCAGACCTGGAGGAGGAGATATGAGGGACAATTG
GAGAAGTGAATTATATAAATATAAAGTAGTAAAAATTGAACCATTAGGAGTAGCACCCACCAAGGCAAAG
AGAAGAGTGGTGCAGAGAGAAAAAAGAGCAGTGGGAATAGGAGCTTTGTTCCTTGGGTTCTTGGGAGCAG
CAGGAAGCACTATGGGCGCAGCGTCAATGACGCTGACGGTACAGGCCAGACAATTATTGTCTGGTATAGT
GCAGCAGCAGAACAATTTGCTGAGGGCTATTGAGGCGCAACAGCATCTGTTGCAACTCACAGTCTGGGGC
ATCAAGCAGCTCCAGGCAAGAATCCTGGCTGTGGAAAGATACCTAAAGGATCAACAGCTCCTGGGGATTT
GGGGTTGCTCTGGAAAACTCATTTGCACCACTGCTGTGCCTTGGAATGCTAGTTGGAGTAATAAATCTCT
GGAACAGATTTGGAATCACACGACCTGGATGGAGTGGGACAGAGAAATTAACAATTACACAAGCTTAATA
CACTCCTTAATTGAAGAATCGCAAAACCAGCAAGAAAAGAATGAACAAGAATTATTGGAATTAGATAAAT
GGGCAAGTTTGTGGAATTGGTTTAACATAACAAATTGGCTGTGGTATATAAAATTATTCATAATGATAGT
AGGAGGCTTGGTAGGTTTAAGAATAGTTTTTGCTGTACTTTCTATAGTGAATAGAGTTAGGCAGGGATAT
TCACCATTATCGTTTCAGACCCACCTCCCAACCCCGAGGGGACCCGACAGGCCCGAAGGAATAGAAGAAG
AAGGTGGAGAGAGAGACAGAGACAGATCCATTCGATTAGTGAACGGATCTCGACGGTATCGCCAAATGGC
AGTATTCATCCACAATTTTAAAAGAAAAGGGGGGATTGGGGGGTACAGTGCAGGGGAAAGAATAGTAGAC
ATAATAGCAACAGACATACAAACTAAAGAATTACAAAAACAAATTACAAAAATTCAAAATTTTCGGGTTT
ATTACAGGGACAGCAGAGATCCAGTTTGGATCGATAAGCTTGATATCGAATTCCTGCAGCCCCGATAAAA
TAAAAGATTTTATTTAGTCTCCAGAAAAAGGGGGGAATGAAAGACCCCACCTGTAGGTTTGGCAAGCTAG
CTGCAGTAACGCCATTTTGCAAGGCATGGAAAAATACCAAACCAAGAATAGAGAAGTTCAGATCAAGGGC
GGGTACATGAAAATAGCTAACGTTGGGCCAAACAGGATATCTGCGGTGAGCAGTTTCGGCCCCGGCCCGG
GGCCAAGAACAGATGGTCACCGCAGTTTCGGCCCCGGCCCGAGGCCAAGAACAGATGGTCCCCAGATATG
GCCCAACCCTCAGCAGTTTCTTAAGACCCATCAGATGTTTCCAGGCTCCCCCAAGGACCTGAAATGACCC
TGCGCCTTATTTGAATTAACCAATCAGCCTGCTTCTCGCTTCTGTTCGCGCGCTTCTGCTTCCCGAGCTC
TATAAAAGAGCTCACAACCCCTCACTCGGCGCGCCAGTCCTCCGACAGACTGAGTCGCCCGGGGGGGATC
TGGAGCTCTCGAGAATTCTCACGCGTCTGCAGGATATCAAGCTTGCGGTACCGCGGGCCCGGGATCCCAT
GTCCAAAGGAGAAGAACTGTTTACCGGTGTTGTGCCAATTTTGGTTGAACTCGATGGTGATGTCAACGGA
CATAAGTTCTCAGTGAGAGGCCAAGGAGAAGGTGACGCCACCATCGGAAAATTGACTCTTAAATTAATCT
GTACTACTGGTAAACTTCCTGTACCATGGCCGACTCTCGTAACAACGTTTGGGTACGGAGTTGCGTGCTT
TTCGAGATACCCAGACCATATGAAACAACATGACTTTTTTAAGTCGGCTATGCCTGAAGGTTACGTGCAA
GAAAGAACAATTTCGTTCAGAGATGATGGAAAATATAAAACTAGAGCAGTTGTTAAATTTGAAGGAGATA
CTTTGGTTAACCGCATTGAACTGAAAGGAACAGATTTTAAAGAAGATGGTAATATTCTTGGACACAAACT
CGAATATAATTTTAATAGTCATTACGTATACATCACTGCTGATAAGCAAAAGAACTGTATTAAAGCGAAT
TTCACAGTACGCCATAATGTAGAAGATGGCAGTGTTCAACTTGCCGACCATTACCAACAAAACACCCCTA
TTGGTGACGGTCCGGTACTTCTTCCTGATAATCACTACCTCTTACATCAAACAAAGCTGAGCAAAGATCC
AAATGAAAAATGAGCGGCCGCGACTCTAGAGTCGACCTGCAGGCATGCAAGCTTGATATCAAGCTTATCG
ATAATCAACCTCTGGATTACAAAATTTGTGAAAGATTGACTGGTATTCTTAACTATGTTGCTCCTTTTAC
GCTATGTGGATACGCTGCTTTAATGCCTTTGTATCATGCTATTGCTTCCCGTATGGCTTTCATTTTCTCC
TCCTTGTATAAATCCTGGTTGCTGTCTCTTTATGAGGAGTTGTGGCCCGTTGTCAGGCAACGTGGCGTGG
TGTGCACTGTGTTTGCTGACGCAACCCCCACTGGTTGGGGCATTGCCACCACCTGTCAGCTCCTTTCCGG
GACTTTCGCTTTCCCCCTCCCTATTGCCACGGCGGAACTCATCGCCGCCTGCCTTGCCCGCTGCTGGACA
GGGGCTCGGCTGTTGGGCACTGACAATTCCGTGGTGTTGTCGGGGAAATCATCGTCCTTTCCTTGGCTGC
TCGCCTGTGTTGCCACCTGGATTCTGCGCGGGACGTCCTTCTGCTACGTCCCTTCGGCCCTCAATCCAGC
GGACCTTCCTTCCCGCGGCCTGCTGCCGGCTCTGCGGCCTCTTCCGCGTCTTCGCCTTCGCCCTCAGACG
AGTCGGATCTCCCTTTGGGCCGCCTCCCCGCATCGATACCGTCGACCTCGAGGGAATTAATTCGAGCTCG
GTACCTTTAAGACCAATGACTTACAAGGCAGCTGTAGATCTTAGCCACTTTTTAAAAGAAAAGGGGGGAC
TGGAAGGGCTAATTCACTCCCAACGAAGACAAGATCTGCTTTTTGCTTGTACTGGGTCTCTCTGGTTAGA
CCAGATCTGAGCCTGGGAGCTCTCTGGCTAACTAGGGAACCCACTGCTTAAGCCTCAATAAAGCTTGCCT
TGAGTGCTTCAAGTAGTGTGTGCCCGTCTGTTGTGTGACTCTGGTAACTAGAGATCCCTCAGACCCTTTT
AGTCAGTGTGGAAAATCTCTAGCAGCATCTAGAATTAATTCCGTGTATTCTATAGTGTCACCTAAATCGT
ATGTGTATGATACATAAGGTTATGTATTAATTGTAGCCGCGTTCTAACGACAATATGTACAAGCCTAATT
GTGTAGCATCTGGCTTACTGAAGCAGACCCTATCATCTCTCTCGTAAACTGCCGTCAGAGTCGGTTTGGT
TGGACGAACCTTCTGAGTTTCTGGTAACGCCGTCCCGCACCCGGAAATGGTCAGCGAACCAATCAGCAGG
GTCATCGCTAGCCAGATCCTCTACGCCGGACGCATCGTGGCCGGCATCACCGGCGCCACAGGTGCGGTTG
CTGGCGCCTATATCGCCGACATCACCGATGGGGAAGATCGGGCTCGCCACTTCGGGCTCATGAGCGCTTG
TTTCGGCGTGGGTATGGTGGCAGGCCCCGTGGCCGGGGGACTGTTGGGCGCCATCTCCTTGCATGCACCA
TTCCTTGCGGCGGCGGTGCTCAACGGCCTCAACCTACTACTGGGCTGCTTCCTAATGCAGGAGTCGCATA
AGGGAGAGCGTCGAATGGTGCACTCTCAGTACAATCTGCTCTGATGCCGCATAGTTAAGCCAGCCCCGAC
ACCCGCCAACACCCGCTGACGCGCCCTGACGGGCTTGTCTGCTCCCGGCATCCGCTTACAGACAAGCTGT
GACCGTCTCCGGGAGCTGCATGTGTCAGAGGTTTTCACCGTCATCACCGAAACGCGCGAGACGAAAGGGC
CTCGTGATACGCCTATTTTTATAGGTTAATGTCATGATAATAATGGTTTCTTAGACGTCAGGTGGCACTT
TTCGGGGAAATGTGCGCGGAACCCCTATTTGTTTATTTTTCTAAATACATTCAAATATGTATCCGCTCAT
GAGACAATAACCCTGATAAATGCTTCAATAATATTGAAAAAGGAAGAGTATGAGTATTCAACATTTCCGT
GTCGCCCTTATTCCCTTTTTTGCGGCATTTTGCCTTCCTGTTTTTGCTCACCCAGAAACGCTGGTGAAAG
TAAAAGATGCTGAAGATCAGTTGGGTGCACGAGTGGGTTACATCGAACTGGATCTCAACAGCGGTAAGAT
CCTTGAGAGTTTTCGCCCCGAAGAACGTTTTCCAATGATGAGCACTTTTAAAGTTCTGCTATGTGGCGCG
GTATTATCCCGTATTGACGCCGGGCAAGAGCAACTCGGTCGCCGCATACACTATTCTCAGAATGACTTGG
TTGAGTACTCACCAGTCACAGAAAAGCATCTTACGGATGGCATGACAGTAAGAGAATTATGCAGTGCTGC
CATAACCATGAGTGATAACACTGCGGCCAACTTACTTCTGACAACGATCGGAGGACCGAAGGAGCTAACC
GCTTTTTTGCACAACATGGGGGATCATGTAACTCGCCTTGATCGTTGGGAACCGGAGCTGAATGAAGCCA
TACCAAACGACGAGCGTGACACCACGATGCCTGTAGCAATGGCAACAACGTTGCGCAAACTATTAACTGG
CGAACTACTTACTCTAGCTTCCCGGCAACAATTAATAGACTGGATGGAGGCGGATAAAGTTGCAGGACCA
CTTCTGCGCTCGGCCCTTCCGGCTGGCTGGTTTATTGCTGATAAATCTGGAGCCGGTGAGCGTGGGTCTC
GCGGTATCATTGCAGCACTGGGGCCAGATGGTAAGCCCTCCCGTATCGTAGTTATCTACACGACGGGGAG
TCAGGCAACTATGGATGAACGAAATAGACAGATCGCTGAGATAGGTGCCTCACTGATTAAGCATTGGTAA
CTGTCAGACCAAGTTTACTCATATATACTTTAGATTGATTTAAAACTTCATTTTTAATTTAAAAGGATCT
AGGTGAAGATCCTTTTTGATAATCTCATGACCAAAATCCCTTAACGTGAGTTTTCGTTCCACTGAGCGTC
AGACCCCGTAGAAAAGATCAAAGGATCTTCTTGAGATCCTTTTTTTCTGCGCGTAATCTGCTGCTTGCAA
ACAAAAAAACCACCGCTACCAGCGGTGGTTTGTTTGCCGGATCAAGAGCTACCAACTCTTTTTCCGAAGG
TAACTGGCTTCAGCAGAGCGCAGATACCAAATACTGTTCTTCTAGTGTAGCCGTAGTTAGGCCACCACTT
CAAGAACTCTGTAGCACCGCCTACATACCTCGCTCTGCTAATCCTGTTACCAGTGGCTGCTGCCAGTGGC
GATAAGTCGTGTCTTACCGGGTTGGACTCAAGACGATAGTTACCGGATAAGGCGCAGCGGTCGGGCTGAA
CGGGGGGTTCGTGCACACAGCCCAGCTTGGAGCGAACGACCTACACCGAACTGAGATACCTACAGCGTGA
GCTATGAGAAAGCGCCACGCTTCCCGAAGGGAGAAAGGCGGACAGGTATCCGGTAAGCGGCAGGGTCGGA
ACAGGAGAGCGCACGAGGGAGCTTCCAGGGGGAAACGCCTGGTATCTTTATAGTCCTGTCGGGTTTCGCC
ACCTCTGACTTGAGCGTCGATTTTTGTGATGCTCGTCAGGGGGGCGGAGCCTATGGAAAAACGCCAGCAA
CGCGGCCTTTTTACGGTTCCTGGCCTTTTGCTGGCCTTTTGCTCACATGTTCTTTCCTGCGTTATCCCCT
GATTCTGTGGATAACCGTATTACCGCCTTTGAGTGAGCTGATACCGCTCGCCGCAGCCGAACGACCGAGC
GCAGCGAGTCAGTGAGCGAGGAAGCGGAAGAGCGCCCAATACGCAAACCGCCTCTCCCCGCGCGTTGGCC
GATTCATTAATGCAGCTGTGGAATGTGTGTCAGTTAGGGTGTGGAAAGTCCCCAGGCTCCCCAGCAGGCA
GAAGTATGCAAAGCATGCATCTCAATTAGTCAGCAACCAGGTGTGGAAAGTCCCCAGGCTCCCCAGCAGG
CAGAAGTATGCAAAGCATGCATCTCAATTAGTCAGCAACCATAGTCCCGCCCCTAACTCCGCCCATCCCG
CCCCTAACTCCGCCCAGTTCCGCCCATTCTCCGCCCCATGGCTGACTAATTTTTTTTATTTATGCAGAGG
CCGAGGCCGCCTCGGCCTCTGAGCTATTCCAGAAGTAGTGAGGAGGCTTTTTTGGAGGCCTAGGCTTTTG
CAAAAAGCTTGGACACAAGACAGGCTTGCGAGATATGTTTGAGAATACCACTTTATCCCGCGTCAGGGAG
AGGCAGTGCGTAAAAAGACGCGGACTCATGTGAAATACTGGTTTTTAGTGCGCCAGATCTCTATAATCTC
GCGCAACCTATTTTCCCCTCGAACACTTTTTAAGCCGTAGATAAACAGGCTGGGACACTTCACATGAGCG
AAAAATACATCGTCACCTGGGACATGTTGCAGATCCATGCACGTAAACTCGCAAGCCGACTGATGCCTTC
TGAACAATGGAAAGGCATTATTGCCGTAAGCCGTGGCGGTCTGTACCGGGTGCGTTACTGGCGCGTGAAC
TGGGTATTCGTCATGTCGATACCGTTTGTATTTCCAGCTACGATCACGACAACCAGCGCGAGCTTAAAGT
GCTGAAACGCGCAGAAGGCGATGGCGAAGGCTTCATCGTTATTGATGACCTGGTGGATACCGGTGGTACT
GCGGTTGCGATTCGTGAAATGTATCCAAAAGCGCACTTTGTCACCATCTTCGCAAAACCGGCTGGTCGTC
CGCTGGTTGATGACTATGTTGTTGATATCCCGCAAGATACCTGGATTGAACAGCCGTGGGATATGGGCGT
CGTATTCGTCCCGCCAATCTCCGGTCGCTAATCTTTTCAACGCCTGGCACTGCCGGGCGTTGTTCTTTTT
AACTTCAGGCGGGTTACAATAGTTTCCAGTAAGTATTCTGGAGGCTGCATCCATGACACAGGCAAACCTG
AGCGAAACCCTGTTCAAACCCCGCTTTAAACATCCTGAAACCTCGACGCTAGTCCGCCGCTTTAATCACG
GCGCACAACCGCCTGTGCAGTCGGCCCTTGATGGTAAAACCATCCCTCACTGGTATCGCATGATTAACCG
TCTGATGTGGATCTGGCGCGGCATTGACCCACGCGAAATCCTCGACGTCCAGGCACGTATTGTGATGAGC
GATGCCGAACGTACCGACGATGATTTATACGATACGGTGATTGGCTACCGTGGCGGCAACTGGATTTATG
AGTGGGCCCCGGATCTTTGTGAAGGAACCTTACTTCTGTGGTGTGACATAATTGGACAAACTACCTACAG
AGATTTAAAGCTCTAAGGTAAATATAAAATTTTTAAGTGTATAATGTGTTAAACTACTGATTCTAATTGT
TTGTGTATTTTAGATTCCAACCTATGGAACTGATGAATGGGAGCAGTGGTGGAATGCCTTTAATGAGGAA
AACCTGTTTTGCTCAGAAGAAATGCCATCTAGTGATGATGAGGCTACTGCTGACTCTCAACATTCTACTC
CTCCAAAAAAGAAGAGAAAGGTAGAAGACCCCAAGGACTTTCCTTCAGAATTGCTAAGTTTTTTGAGTCA
TGCTGTGTTTAGTAATAGAACTCTTGCTTGCTTTGCTATTTACACCACAAAGGAAAAAGCTGCACTGCTA
TACAAGAAAATTATGGAAAAATATTCTGTAACCTTTATAAGTAGGCATAACAGTTATAATCATAACATAC
TGTTTTTTCTTACTCCACACAGGCATAGAGTGTCTGCTATTAATAACTATGCTCAAAAATTGTGTACCTT
TAGCTTTTTAATTTGTAAAGGGGTTAATAAGGAATATTTGATGTATAGTGCCTTGACTAGAGATCATAAT
CAGCCATACCACATTTGTAGAGGTTTTACTTGCTTTAAAAAACCTCCCACACCTCCCCCTGAACCTGAAA
CATAAAATGAATGCAATTGTTGTTGTTAACTTGTTTATTGCAGCTTATAATGGTTACAAATAAAGCAATA
GCATCACAAATTTCACAAATAAAGCATTTTTTTCACTGCATTCTAGTTGTGGTTTGTCCAAACTCATCAA
TGTATCTTATCATGTCTGGATCAACTGGATAACTCAAGCTAACCAAAATCATCCCAAACTTCCCACCCCA
TACCCTATTACCACTGCCAATTACCTGTGGTTTCATTTACTCTAAACCTGTGATTCCTCTGAATTATTTT
CATTTTAAAGAAATTGTATTTGTTAAATATGTACTACAAACTTAGTAGTTGGAAGGGCTAATTCACTCCC
AAAGAAGACAAGATATCCTTGATCTGTGGATCTACCACACACAAGGCTACTTCCCTGATTAGCAGAACTA
CACACCAGGGCCAGGGGTCAGATATCCACTGACCTTTGGATGGTGCTACAAGCTAGTACCAGTTGAGCCA
GATAAGGTAGAAGAGGCCAATAAAGGAGAGAACACCAGCTTGTTACACCCTGTGAGCCTGCATGGGATGG
ATGACCCGGAGAGAGAAGTGTTAGAGTGGAGGTTTGACAGCCGCCTAGCATTTCATCACGTGGCCCGAGA
GCTGCATCCGGAGTACTTCAAGAACTGCTGATATCGAGCTTGCTACAAGGGACTTTCCGCTGGGGACTTT
CCAGGGAGGCGTGGCCTGGGCGGGACTGGGGAGTGGCGAGCCCTCAGATCCTGCATATAAGCAGCTGCTT
TTTGCCTGTACTGGGTCTCTCTGGTTAGACCAGATCTGAGCCTGGGAGCTCTCTGGCTAACTAGGGAACC
CACTGCTTAAGCCTCAATAAAGCTTGCCTTGAGTGCTTCAAGTAGTGTGTGCCCGTCTGTTGTGTGACTC
TGGTAACTAGAGATCCCTCAGACCCTTTTAGTCAGTGTGGAAAATCTCTAGCA
